>Addgene plasmid #42688 | TAL3225 | depositor partial sequence | sequence record 57808 | TAL3225 sequence 2430 bps
TCTAGAGCTAGCACCATGGACTACAAAGACCATGACGGTGATTATAAAGATCATGACATCGATTACAAGG
ATGACGATGACAAGATGGCCCCCAAGAAGAAGAGGAAGGTGGGCATTCACCGCGGGGTACCTATGGTGGA
CTTGAGGACACTCGGTTATTCGCAACAGCAACAGGAGAAAATCAAGCCTAAGGTCAGGAGCACCGTCGCG
CAACACCACGAGGCGCTTGTGGGGCATGGCTTCACTCATGCGCATATTGTCGCGCTTTCACAGCACCCTG
CGGCGCTTGGGACGGTGGCTGTCAAATACCAAGATATGATTGCGGCCCTGCCCGAAGCCACGCACGAGGC
AATTGTAGGGGTCGGTAAACAGTGGTCGGGAGCGCGAGCACTTGAGGCGCTGCTGACTGTGGCGGGTGAG
CTTAGGGGGCCTCCGCTCCAGCTCGACACCGGGCAGCTGCTGAAGATCGCGAAGAGAGGGGGAGTAACAG
CGGTAGAGGCAGTGCACGCCTGGCGCAATGCGCTCACCGGGGCCCCCTTGAACCTGACCCCAGACCAGGT
AGTCGCAATCGCGTCAAACGGAGGGGGAAAGCAAGCCCTGGAAACCGTGCAAAGGTTGTTGCCGGTCCTT
TGTCAAGACCACGGCCTTACACCGGAGCAAGTCGTGGCCATTGCAAGCAACATCGGTGGCAAACAGGCTC
TTGAGACGGTTCAGAGACTTCTCCCAGTTCTCTGTCAAGCCCACGGGCTGACTCCCGATCAAGTTGTAGC
GATTGCGAATAACAATGGAGGGAAACAAGCATTGGAGACTGTCCAACGGCTCCTTCCCGTGTTGTGTCAA
GCCCACGGTTTGACGCCTGCACAAGTGGTCGCCATCGCCTCGAATGGCGGCGGTAAGCAGGCGCTGGAAA
CAGTACAGCGCCTGCTGCCTGTACTGTGCCAGGATCATGGACTGACCCCAGACCAGGTAGTCGCAATCGC
GAACAATAATGGGGGAAAGCAAGCCCTGGAAACCGTGCAAAGGTTGTTGCCGGTCCTTTGTCAAGACCAC
GGCCTTACACCGGAGCAAGTCGTGGCCATTGCATCCCACGACGGTGGCAAACAGGCTCTTGAGACGGTTC
AGAGACTTCTCCCAGTTCTCTGTCAAGCCCACGGGCTGACTCCCGATCAAGTTGTAGCGATTGCGTCCAA
CGGTGGAGGGAAACAAGCATTGGAGACTGTCCAACGGCTCCTTCCCGTGTTGTGTCAAGCCCACGGTTTG
ACGCCTGCACAAGTGGTCGCCATCGCCAACAACAACGGCGGTAAGCAGGCGCTGGAAACAGTACAGCGCC
TGCTGCCTGTACTGTGCCAGGATCATGGACTGACCCCAGACCAGGTAGTCGCAATCGCGTCAAACGGAGG
GGGAAAGCAAGCCCTGGAAACCGTGCAAAGGTTGTTGCCGGTCCTTTGTCAAGACCACGGCCTTACACCG
GAGCAAGTCGTGGCCATTGCAAATAATAACGGTGGCAAACAGGCTCTTGAGACGGTTCAGAGACTTCTCC
CAGTTCTCTGTCAAGCCCACGGGCTGACTCCCGATCAAGTTGTAGCGATTGCGAATAACAATGGAGGGAA
ACAAGCATTGGAGACTGTCCAACGGCTCCTTCCCGTGTTGTGTCAAGCCCACGGTTTGACGCCTGCACAA
GTGGTCGCCATCGCCTCCAATATTGGCGGTAAGCAGGCGCTGGAAACAGTACAGCGCCTGCTGCCTGTAC
TGTGCCAGGATCATGGACTGACCCCAGACCAGGTAGTCGCAATCGCGTCGAACATTGGGGGAAAGCAAGC
CCTGGAAACCGTGCAAAGGTTGTTGCCGGTCCTTTGTCAAGACCACGGCCTTACACCGGAGCAAGTCGTG
GCCATTGCAAGCAACATCGGTGGCAAACAGGCTCTTGAGACGGTTCAGAGACTTCTCCCAGTTCTCTGTC
AAGCCCACGGGCTGACTCCCGATCAAGTTGTAGCGATTGCGAATAACAATGGAGGGAAACAAGCATTGGA
GACTGTCCAACGGCTCCTTCCCGTGTTGTGTCAAGCCCACGGTTTGACGCCTGCACAAGTGGTCGCCATC
GCCAGCCATGATGGCGGTAAGCAGGCGCTGGAAACAGTACAGCGCCTGCTGCCTGTACTGTGCCAGGATC
ATGGACTGACACCCGAACAGGTGGTCGCCATTGCTAATAATAACGGAGGACGGCCAGCCTTGGAGTCCAT
CGTAGCCCAATTGTCCAGGCCCGATCCCGCGTTGGCTGCGTTAACGAATGACCATCTGGTGGCGTTGGCA
TGTCTTGGTGGACGACCCGCGCTCGATGCAGTCAAAAAGGGTCTGCCTCATGCTCCCGCATTGATCAAAA
GAACCAACCGGCGGATTCCCGAGAGAACTTCCCATCGAGTCGCGGGATCC
