>Addgene plasmid #42688 | TAL3225 | addgene partial sequence | sequence record 60993 | JDS-TALEN-F 5'-TAGGGGTCGGTAAACAGTGG-3'
CTGACTGTGGCGGGTGAGCTTAGGGGGCCTCCGCTCCAGCTCGACACCGGGCAGCTGCTGAAGATCGCGA
AGAGAGGGGGAGTAACAGCGGTAGAGGCAGTGCACGCCTGGCGCAATGCGCTCACCGGGGCCCCCTTGAA
CCTGACCCCAGACCAGGTAGTCGCAATCGCGTCAAACGGAGGGGGAAAGCAAGCCCTGGAAACCGTGCAA
AGGTTGTTGCCGGTCCTTTGTCAAGACCACGGCCTTACACCGGAGCAAGTCGTGGCCATTGCAAGCAACA
TCGGTGGCAAACAGGCTCTTGAGACGGTTCAGAGACTTCTCCCAGTTCTCTGTCAAGCCCACGGGCTGAC
TCCCGATCAAGTTGTAGCGATTGCGAATAACAATGGAGGGAAACAAGCATTGGAGACTGTCCAACGGCTC
CTTCCCGTGTTGTGTCAAGCCCACGGTTTGACGCCTGCACAAGTGGTCGCCATCGCCTCGAATGGCGGCG
GTAAGCAGGCGCTGGAAACAGTACAGCGCCTGCTGCCTGTACTGTGCCAGGATCATGGACTGACCCCAGA
CCAGGTAGTCGCAATCGCGAACAATAATGGGGGAAAGCAAGCCCTGGAAACCGTGCAAAGGTTGTTGCCG
GTCCTTTGTCAAGACCACGGCCTTACACCGGAGCAAGTCGTGGCCATTGCATCCCACGACGGTGGCAAAC
AGGCTCTTGAGACGGTTCAGAGACTTCTCCCAGTTCTCTGTCAAGCCCACGGGCTGACTCCCGATCAAGT
TGTAGCGATTGCGTCCAACGGTGGAGGGAAACAAGCATTGGAGACTGTCCAACGGCTCCTTCCCGTGTTG
TGTCAAGCCCACGGTTTGACGCCTGCACAAGTGGTCGCCATCGCCAACAACAACGGC
