[The description below was written by a language model from this plasmid's Addgene catalogue record.]
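Description:
TAL3225 is a TALEN expression plasmid built on the JDS74 backbone (about 6.4 kb without insert), a mammalian expression vector that also carries a T7 promoter. It is maintained in E. coli as a high-copy plasmid under ampicillin selection; the record does not name the replication origin, and no feature table is provided, so the details of the backbone elements cannot be confirmed beyond the catalogue fields.

The roughly 1.6 kb insert, named ZebrafishCommunity-cebpb-right, encodes an engineered TAL effector repeat array designed to recognise a defined 18-nucleotide site in the zebrafish (D. rerio) cebpb gene. It is not the cebpb coding sequence itself, but a custom DNA-binding domain directed against that locus. The array was cloned by restriction enzyme methods that destroyed the cloning sites, placing it in frame between elements supplied by the backbone: an N-terminal 3X FLAG tag, useful for detecting the protein, and a C-terminal wild-type FokI nuclease domain. Expression is driven by the CMV promoter in mammalian cells, while the T7 promoter would allow in vitro transcription of mRNA, the usual route for delivering nucleases into zebrafish embryos.

Because FokI cleaves only as a dimer, this "right" monomer is meant to be used with a matching "left" TALEN that binds the opposite half-site, so that the two nuclease domains meet over the spacer and create a double-strand break. Error-prone repair of that break yields insertions or deletions, consistent with the associated work on targeted gene disruption in somatic zebrafish cells. The depositor advises checking the plasmid by diagnostic digest before use, a sensible precaution for highly repetitive TAL arrays.
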