Addgene plasmid #42688: TAL3225
Depositing lab: Keith Joung. Depositing organization: Massachusetts General Hospital. Publication: Targeted gene disruption in somatic zebrafish cells using engineered TALENs. Sander JD, Cade L, Khayter C, Reyon D, Peterson RT, Joung JK, Yeh JR. Nat Biotechnol. 2011 Aug 5;29(8):697-8. doi: 10.1038/nbt.1934. PubMed 21822241.
Backbone
  Vector backbone: JDS74
  Backbone manufacturer: Addgene plasmid #32288
  Backbone size w/o insert (bp): 6447
  Vector type: Mammalian Expression ; T7
Growth in bacteria
  Bacterial resistance: Ampicillin, 100 μg/mL
  Growth temperature: 37°C
  Growth strain: XL1 Blue
  Copy number: High Copy
Gene/Insert
  Gene/Insert name: ZebrafishCommunity-cebpb-right (alt name: cebpb)
  Species: D. rerio (zebrafish)
  Insert size (bp): 1640
  Entrez Gene: cebpb (a.k.a. c/ebpb, cb380, fe11e05, wu:fe11e05)
  Promoter: CMV
  Tag / fusion protein: 3X Flag (N terminal on backbone); WT FOKI (C terminal on backbone)
  Cloning method: Restriction Enzyme; 5′ cloning site N/A (destroyed during cloning); 3′ cloning site N/A (destroyed during cloning)
  Sequencing primers: 5′ CMV-F; 3′ BGH-rev
Terms and licenses: Academic/Nonprofit Terms; Industry Terms: Not Available to Industry
Depositor comments: Target binding site: TTAGTGCTGTGGAAAGCG It is strongly recommended that users perform a diagnostic digest to verify this plasmid prior to use. For example, a double digest of the plasmid with BamHI and KpnI should result in two bands at 2.3kb and 5.8kb.
How to cite: TAL3225 was a gift from Keith Joung (Addgene plasmid # 42688 ; http://n2t.net/addgene:42688 ; RRID:Addgene_42688)
